Addgene plasmid #215102: KillerRed-LacI-NLS
Purpose: Expresses KillerRed-LacI-NLS in mammalian cells.
Depositing lab: Michele Pagano. Depositing organization: NYU Grossman School of Medicine. Publication: CDK-independent role of D-type cyclins in regulating DNA mismatch repair. Rona G, Miwatani-Minter B, Zhang Q, Goldberg HV, Kerzhnerman MA, Howard JB, Simoneschi D, Lane E, Hobbs JW, Sassani E, Wang AA, Keegan S, Laverty DJ, Piett CG, Pongor LS, Xu ML, Andrade J, Thomas A, Sicinski P, Askenazi M, Ueberheide B, Fenyo D, Nagel ZD, Pagano M. Mol Cell. 2024 Feb 29:S1097-2765(24)00129-1. doi: 10.1016/j.molcel.2024.02.010. PubMed 38458201.
Backbone
  Vector backbone: mEGFP-N1
  Backbone manufacturer: Clontech
  Vector type: Mammalian Expression
  Selectable markers: Neomycin (select with G418)
Growth in bacteria
  Bacterial resistance: Kanamycin, 50 μg/mL
  Growth temperature: 37°C
  Growth strain: NEB Stable
  Copy number: High Copy
Gene/Insert
  Gene/Insert name: KillerRed-LacI-NLS
  Species: Synthetic
  Promoter: CMV
  Cloning method: Unknown
  Sequencing primers: 5′ CMV; 3′ SV40pA
Terms and licenses: Academic/Nonprofit Terms; Industry Terms: Not Available to Industry
How to cite: KillerRed-LacI-NLS was a gift from Michele Pagano (Addgene plasmid # 215102 ; http://n2t.net/addgene:215102 ; RRID:Addgene_215102)
