[The description below was written by a language model from this plasmid's Addgene catalogue record and pLannotate feature annotations shown in this document.]
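Description:
KillerRed-LacI-NLS is a mammalian expression plasmid of about 5.9 kb built on the Clontech mEGFP-N1 backbone. No GFP feature is annotated, so the backbone's fluorescent protein appears to have been replaced by the insert. The plasmid replicates in E. coli at high copy from a ColE1/pUC-type origin and also carries an f1 phage origin. One NeoR/KanR gene (Tn5 aminoglycoside phosphotransferase) serves for selection in both hosts. A bacterial promoter upstream of the gene gives kanamycin resistance in bacteria. The SV40 enhancer/early promoter, paired with an HSV TK polyadenylation signal, gives G418 resistance in mammalian cells. The short ble and bGH poly(A) fragments in the annotation look like backbone remnants or partial matches rather than functional elements.

The expression cassette uses the human CMV immediate-early enhancer and promoter and ends in an SV40 polyadenylation signal. It encodes a synthetic fusion protein with three parts. The first is mammalian codon-optimized KillerRed, a red fluorescent protein that acts as a genetically encoded photosensitizer. A short remnant of the multiple cloning site links it to the E. coli lac repressor LacI. Downstream lies a short fragment of SV40 large T antigen, which presumably provides the nuclear localization signal named in the construct.

LacI binds lac operator sequences, so a fusion of this kind is generally used to tether KillerRed to lacO arrays integrated in the genome, where illumination generates reactive oxygen species and localized damage at a defined nuclear site. The record itself states only that the plasmid expresses KillerRed-LacI-NLS in mammalian cells, though the associated publication concerns the regulation of DNA mismatch repair.
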