Features (pLannotate 1.2.2; 15 found; start..end, strand, type, name):
     61..364     +  enhancer       CMV enhancer: human cytomegalovirus immediate early enhancer
    365..568     +  promoter       CMV promoter: human cytomegalovirus (CMV) immediate early promoter
    613..1330    +  CDS            KillerRed (fragment): red fluorescent protein KillerRed, a genetically-encoded photosensitizer (Bulina et al., 2006) mammalian codon-optimized
   1330..1348    +  misc_feature   MCS (fragment): multiple cloning site
   1354..2418    +  CDS            lacI: lac repressor; lacI; The lac repressor binds to the lac operator to inhibit transcription in E. coli. This inhibition can be relieved by adding lactose or isopropyl-β-D-thiogalactopyranoside (IPTG).
   2540..2624    +  CDS            large T antigen (fragment): large T antigen from SV40 (simian virus 40)
   2647..2768    +  polyA_signal   SV40 poly(A) signal: SV40 polyadenylation signal
   2802..3230    -  rep_origin     f1 ori (sequence partly withheld): f1 bacteriophage origin of replication; arrow indicates direction of (+) strand synthesis
   3257..3361    +  promoter       AmpR promoter: bla
   3363..3720    +  promoter       SV40 promoter: SV40 enhancer and early promoter
   3755..4549    +  CDS            NeoR/KanR: aminoglycoside phosphotransferase from Tn5; aph(3')-II (or nptII); confers resistance to neomycin, kanamycin, and G418 (Geneticin®)
   4570..4722    +  CDS            ble (fragment): BLE_KLEPN - Experimental evidence at protein level: Swiss-Prot protein existence level 1. Binding protein with a strong affinity to the bleomycin family of antibiotics. Binds to CL990; an antimitotic-antibiotic compound. From Klebsiella pneumoniae.
   4781..4828    +  polyA_signal   HSV TK poly(A) signal: herpes simplex virus thymidine kinase polyadenylation signal (Cole and Stacy, 1985)
   4919..4935    -  polyA_signal   bGH poly(A) signal (fragment): bovine growth hormone polyadenylation signal
   5157..5745    +  rep_origin     ori: high-copy-number ColE1/pMB1/pBR322/pUC origin of replication
>Addgene plasmid #215102 | KillerRed-LacI-NLS | addgene full sequence | sequence record 429320 | Addgene NGS Result
TAGTTATTAATAGTAATCAATTACGGGGTCATTAGTTCATAGCCCATATATGGAGTTCCGCGTTACATAA
CTTACGGTAAATGGCCCGCCTGGCTGACCGCCCAACGACCCCCGCCCATTGACGTCAATAATGACGTATG
TTCCCATAGTAACGCCAATAGGGACTTTCCATTGACGTCAATGGGTGGAGTATTTACGGTAAACTGCCCA
CTTGGCAGTACATCAAGTGTATCATATGCCAAGTACGCCCCCTATTGACGTCAATGACGGTAAATGGCCC
GCCTGGCATTATGCCCAGTACATGACCTTATGGGACTTTCCTACTTGGCAGTACATCTACGTATTAGTCA
TCGCTATTACCATGGTGATGCGGTTTTGGCAGTACATCAATGGGCGTGGATAGCGGTTTGACTCACGGGG
ATTTCCAAGTCTCCACCCCATTGACGTCAATGGGAGTTTGTTTTGGCACCAAAATCAACGGGACTTTCCA
AAATGTCGTAACAACTCCGCCCCATTGACGCAAATGGGCGGTAGGCGTGTACGGTGGGAGGTCTATATAA
GCAGAGCTGGTTTAGTGAACCGTCAGATCCGCTAGCGCTACCGGTCGCCACCATGGGTTCAGAGGGCGGC
CCCGCCCTGTTCCAGAGCGACATGACCTTCAAAATCTTCATCGACGGCGAGGTGAACGGCCAGAAGTTCA
CCATCGTGGCCGACGGCAGCAGCAAGTTCCCCCACGGCGACTTCAACGTGCACGCCGTGTGCGAGACCGG
CAAGCTGCCCATGAGCTGGAAGCCCATCTGCCACCTGATCCAGTACGGCGAGCCCTTCTTCGCCCGCTAC
CCCGACGGCATCAGCCATTTCGCCCAGGAGTGCTTCCCCGAGGGCCTGAGCATCGACCGCACCGTGCGCT
TCGAGAACGACGGCACCATGACCAGCCACCACACCTACGAGCTGGACGACACCTGCGTGGTGAGCCGCAT
CACCGTGAACTGCGACGGCTTCCAGCCCGACGGCCCCATCATGCGCGACCAGCTGGTGGACATCCTGCCC
AACGAGACCCACATGTTCCCCCACGGCCCCAACGCCGTGCGCCAGCTGGCCTTCATCGGCTTCACCACCG
CCGACGGCGGCCTGATGATGGGCCACTTCGACAGCAAGATGACCTTCAACGGCAGCCGCGCCATCGAGAT
CCCCGGCCCACACTTCGTGACCATCATCACCAAGCAGATGAGGGACACCAGCGACAAGCGCGACCACGTG
TGCCAGCGCGAGGTGGCCTACGCCCACAGCGTGCCCCGCATCACCAGCGCCATCGGTAGCGACGAGGATT
CCGGACTCAGATCTCGAGGGATGGTGAAACCAGTAACGTTATACGATGTCGCAGAGTATGCCGGTGTCTC
TTATCAGACCGTTTCCCGCGTGGTGAACCAGGCCAGCCACGTTTCTGCGAAAACGCGGGAAAAAGTGGAA
GCGGCGATGGCGGAGCTGAATTACATTCCCAACCGCGTGGCACAACAACTGGCGGGCAAACAGTCGTTGC
TGATTGGCGTTGCCACCTCCAGTCTGGCCCTGCACGCGCCGTCGCAAATTGTCGCGGCGATTAAATCTCG
CGCCGATCAACTGGGTGCCAGCGTGGTGGTGTCGATGGTAGAACGAAGCGGCGTCGAAGCCTGTAAAGCG
GCGGTGCACAATCTTCTCGCGCAACGCGTCAGTGGGCTGATCATTAACTATCCGCTGGATGACCAGGATG
CCATTGCTGTGGAAGCTGCCTGCACTAATGTTCCGGCGTTATTTCTTGATGTCTCTGACCAGACACCCAT
CAACAGTATTATTTTCTCCCATGAAGACGGTACGCGACTGGGCGTGGAGCATCTGGTCGCATTGGGTCAC
CAGCAAATCGCGCTGTTAGCGGGCCCATTAAGTTCTGTCTCGGCGCGTCTGCGTCTGGCTGGCTGGCATA
AATATCTCACTCGCAATCAAATTCAGCCGATAGCGGAACGGGAAGGCGACTGGAGTGCCATGTCCGGTTT
TCAACAAACCATGCAAATGCTGAATGAGGGCATCGTTCCCACTGCGATGCTGGTTGCCAACGATCAGATG
GCGCTGGGCGCAATGCGCGCCATTACCGAGTCCGGGCTGCGCGTTGGTGCGGATATCTCGGTAGTGGGAT
ACGACGATACCGAAGACAGCTCATGTTATATCCCGCCGTTAACCACCATCAAACAGGATTTTCGCCTGCT
GGGGCAAACCAGCGTGGACCGCTTGCTGCAACTCTCTCAGGGCCAGGCGGTGAAGGGCAATCAGCTGTTG
CCCGTCTCACTGGTGAAAAGAAAAACCACCCTGGCGCCCAATACGCAAACCGCCTCTCCCCGCGCGTTGG
CCGATTCATTAATGCAGCTGGCACGACAGGTTTCCCGAAGCAGCCTGAGGCCTCCTAAGAAGAAGAGGAA
GGTTGGTACCGCGGGCGCTGGTGGCCTGAATGACATCTTTGAGGCCCAGAAGATCGAGTGGCATGAGGGA
TCCACCGGATCTAGATAACTGATCATAATCAGCCATACCACATTTGTAGAGGTTTTACTTGCTTTAAAAA
ACCTCCCACACCTCCCCCTGAACCTGAAACATAAAATGAATGCAATTGTTGTTGTTAACTTGTTTATTGC
AGCTTATAATGGTTACAAATAAAGCAATAGCATCACAAATTTCACAAATAAAGCATTTTTTTCACTGCAT
TCTAGTTGTGGTTTGTCCAAACTCATCAATGTATCTTAACGCGTAAATTGTAAGCGTTAATATTTTGTTA
AAATTCGCGTTAAATTTTTGTTAAATCAGCTCATTTTTTAACCAATAGGCCGAAATCGGCAAAATCCCTT
ATAAATCAAAAGAATAGACCGAGATAGGGT
[37 nt withheld, positions 2901-2937]
AAAGAACGTGGACTCCAACGTCAAAGG
[49 nt withheld, positions 2965-3013]
T
[91 nt withheld, positions 3015-3105]
G
[124 nt withheld, positions 3107-3230]
CAGGTGGCACTTTTCGGGGAAATGTGCGCGGAACCCCTATTTGTTTATTTTTCTAAATACATTCAAATAT
GTATCCGCTCATGAGACAATAACCCTGATAAATGCTTCAATAATATTGAAAAAGGAAGAGTCCTGAGGCG
GAAAGAACCAGCTGTGGAATGTGTGTCAGTTAGGGTGTGGAAAGTCCCCAGGCTCCCCAGCAGGCAGAAG
TATGCAAAGCATGCATCTCAATTAGTCAGCAACCAGGTGTGGAAAGTCCCCAGGCTCCCCAGCAGGCAGA
AGTATGCAAAGCATGCATCTCAATTAGTCAGCAACCATAGTCCCGCCCCTAACTCCGCCCATCCCGCCCC
TAACTCCGCCCAGTTCCGCCCATTCTCCGCCCCATGGCTGACTAATTTTTTTTATTTATGCAGAGGCCGA
GGCCGCCTCGGCCTCTGAGCTATTCCAGAAGTAGTGAGGAGGCTTTTTTGGAGGCCTAGGCTTTTGCAAA
GATCGATCAAGAGACAGGATGAGGATCGTTTCGCATGATTGAACAAGATGGATTGCACGCAGGTTCTCCG
GCCGCTTGGGTGGAGAGGCTATTCGGCTATGACTGGGCACAACAGACAATCGGCTGCTCTGATGCCGCCG
TGTTCCGGCTGTCAGCGCAGGGGCGCCCGGTTCTTTTTGTCAAGACCGACCTGTCCGGTGCCCTGAATGA
ACTGCAAGACGAGGCAGCGCGGCTATCGTGGCTGGCCACGACGGGCGTTCCTTGCGCAGCTGTGCTCGAC
GTTGTCACTGAAGCGGGAAGGGACTGGCTGCTATTGGGCGAAGTGCCGGGGCAGGATCTCCTGTCATCTC
ACCTTGCTCCTGCCGAGAAAGTATCCATCATGGCTGATGCAATGCGGCGGCTGCATACGCTTGATCCGGC
TACCTGCCCATTCGACCACCAAGCGAAACATCGCATCGAGCGAGCACGTACTCGGATGGAAGCCGGTCTT
GTCGATCAGGATGATCTGGACGAAGAGCATCAGGGGCTCGCGCCAGCCGAACTGTTCGCCAGGCTCAAGG
CGAGCATGCCCGACGGCGAGGATCTCGTCGTGACCCATGGCGATGCCTGCTTGCCGAATATCATGGTGGA
AAATGGCCGCTTTTCTGGATTCATCGACTGTGGCCGGCTGGGTGTGGCGGACCGCTATCAGGACATAGCG
TTGGCTACCCGTGATATTGCTGAAGAGCTTGGCGGCGAATGGGCTGACCGCTTCCTCGTGCTTTACGGTA
TCGCCGCTCCCGATTCGCAGCGCATCGCCTTCTATCGCCTTCTTGACGAGTTCTTCTGAGCGGGACTCTG
GGGTTCGAAATGACCGACCAAGCGACGCCCAACCTGCCATCACGAGATTTCGATTCCACCGCCGCCTTCT
ATGAAAGGTTGGGCTTCGGAATCGTTTTCCGGGACGCCGGCTGGATGATCCTCCAGCGCGGGGATCTCAT
GCTGGAGTTCTTCGCCCACCCTAGGGGGAGGCTAACTGAAACACGGAAGGAGACAATACCGGAAGGAACC
CGCGCTATGACGGCAATAAAAAGACAGAATAAAACGCACGGTGTTGGGTCGTTTGTTCATAAACGCGGGG
TTCGGTCCCAGGGCTGGCACTCTGTCGATACCCCACCGAGACCCCATTGGGGCCAATACGCCCGCGTTTC
TTCCTTTTCCCCACCCCACCCCCCAAGTTCGGGTGAAGGCCCAGGGCTCGCAGCCAACGTCGGGGCGGCA
GGCCCTGCCATAGCCTCAGGTTACTCATATATACTTTAGATTGATTTAAAACTTCATTTTTAATTTAAAA
GGATCTAGGTGAAGATCCTTTTTGATAATCTCATGACCAAAATCCCTTAACGTGAGTTTTCGTTCCACTG
AGCGTCAGACCCCGTAGAAAAGATCAAAGGATCTTCTTGAGATCCTTTTTTTCTGCGCGTAATCTGCTGC
TTGCAAACAAAAAAACCACCGCTACCAGCGGTGGTTTGTTTGCCGGATCAAGAGCTACCAACTCTTTTTC
CGAAGGTAACTGGCTTCAGCAGAGCGCAGATACCAAATACTGTTCTTCTAGTGTAGCCGTAGTTAGGCCA
CCACTTCAAGAACTCTGTAGCACCGCCTACATACCTCGCTCTGCTAATCCTGTTACCAGTGGCTGCTGCC
AGTGGCGATAAGTCGTGTCTTACCGGGTTGGACTCAAGACGATAGTTACCGGATAAGGCGCAGCGGTCGG
GCTGAACGGGGGGTTCGTGCACACAGCCCAGCTTGGAGCGAACGACCTACACCGAACTGAGATACCTACA
GCGTGAGCTATGAGAAAGCGCCACGCTTCCCGAAGGGAGAAAGGCGGACAGGTATCCGGTAAGCGGCAGG
GTCGGAACAGGAGAGCGCACGAGGGAGCTTCCAGGGGGAAACGCCTGGTATCTTTATAGTCCTGTCGGGT
TTCGCCACCTCTGACTTGAGCGTCGATTTTTGTGATGCTCGTCAGGGGGGCGGAGCCTATGGAAAAACGC
CAGCAACGCGGCCTTTTTACGGTTCCTGGCCTTTTGCTGGCCTTTTGCTCACATGTTCTTTCCTGCGTTA
TCCCCTGATTCTGTGGATAACCGTATTACCGCCATGCAT
